Addgene plasmid #186284: pEGFP.N3-SLC35A2-GFP
Purpose: transient expression of C-terminal GFP tagged SLC35A2 isoform c/UGT1 in mammalian cells
Depositing lab: Somshuvra Mukhopadhyay. Publication: Functional analyses of the UDP-galactose transporter SLC35A2 using the binding of bacterial Shiga toxins as a novel activity assay. Li D, Mukhopadhyay S. Glycobiology. 2019 Jun 1;29(6):490-503. doi: 10.1093/glycob/cwz016. PubMed 30834435.
Backbone
  Vector backbone: pEGFP.N3
  Total vector size (bp): 5876
  Vector type: Mammalian Expression
Growth in bacteria
  Bacterial resistance: Kanamycin, 50 μg/mL
  Growth temperature: 37°C
  Growth strain: DH5alpha
  Copy number: High Copy
Gene/Insert
  Gene/Insert name: SLC35A2
  Species: H. sapiens (human)
  Entrez Gene: SLC35A2 (a.k.a. CDG2M, CDGX, UDP-Gal-Tr, UGALT, UGAT, UGT, UGT1, UGT2, UGTL)
  Promoter: CMV
  Tag / fusion protein: GFP (C terminal on insert)
  Cloning method: Restriction Enzyme; 5′ cloning site HindIII (not destroyed); 3′ cloning site BamHI (not destroyed)
  Sequencing primers: 5′ ATGTCGTAACAACTCCGCCC; 3′ GCTGAACTTGTGGCCGTTTA
Terms and licenses: Academic/Nonprofit Terms; Industry Terms: Not Available to Industry
How to cite: pEGFP.N3-SLC35A2-GFP was a gift from Somshuvra Mukhopadhyay (Addgene plasmid # 186284 ; http://n2t.net/addgene:186284 ; RRID:Addgene_186284)
