[The description below was written by a language model from this plasmid's Addgene catalogue record and pLannotate feature annotations shown in this document.]
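Description:
pEGFP.N3-SLC35A2-GFP is a 5,876 bp mammalian expression plasmid built on the pEGFP.N3 backbone for transient expression of human SLC35A2, the UDP-galactose transporter that moves nucleotide sugars from the cytosol into the Golgi lumen. The record specifies isoform c, also called UGT1. The coding sequence was inserted between the HindIII and BamHI sites of the multiple cloning site, both of which remain intact. It lies directly upstream of EGFP, separated from it by a short linker, so the transporter is produced with a C-terminal GFP fusion. Transcription is driven by the human cytomegalovirus immediate early enhancer and promoter and is terminated by the SV40 polyadenylation signal. The small large T antigen fragment annotated just before this signal is most likely part of that SV40-derived 3' region rather than a functional coding element.

The plasmid is propagated in E. coli at high copy number from a ColE1/pUC-type origin and selected with kanamycin. The Tn5 aminoglycoside phosphotransferase gene (NeoR/KanR) sits behind tandem bacterial (bla) and SV40 early promoters and is followed by the HSV TK polyadenylation signal. This arrangement lets the same marker give kanamycin resistance in bacteria and G418 resistance in mammalian cells, although the stated purpose is transient expression. An f1 origin is also present and allows single-stranded DNA production. The short ble and bGH poly(A) fragments are probably backbone remnants or incidental matches from automated annotation. The construct allows the tagged transporter to be visualised by fluorescence in mammalian cells. The associated study analysed SLC35A2 function using Shiga toxin binding as a readout of transporter activity.
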