Features (pLannotate 1.2.2; 15 found; start..end, strand, type, name):
     89..392     +  enhancer       CMV enhancer: human cytomegalovirus immediate early enhancer
    393..596     +  promoter       CMV promoter: human cytomegalovirus (CMV) immediate early promoter
    619..655     +  misc_feature   MCS (fragment): multiple cloning site
    656..1840    +  CDS            SLC35A2: S35A2_HUMAN - Also known as UGALT, UGT, UGTL. Experimental evidence at protein level: Swiss-Prot protein existence level 1. Transports nucleotide sugars from the cytosol into Golgi vesicles where glycosyltransferases function. From Homo sapiens (Human).
   1850..2569    +  CDS            EGFP: the original enhanced GFP (Yang et al., 1996) mammalian codon-optimized
   2586..2669    +  CDS            large T antigen (fragment): large T antigen from SV40 (simian virus 40)
   2692..2813    +  polyA_signal   SV40 poly(A) signal: SV40 polyadenylation signal
   2847..3275    -  rep_origin     f1 ori (sequence partly withheld): f1 bacteriophage origin of replication; arrow indicates direction of (+) strand synthesis
   3302..3406    +  promoter       AmpR promoter: bla
   3408..3765    +  promoter       SV40 promoter: SV40 enhancer and early promoter
   3800..4594    +  CDS            NeoR/KanR: aminoglycoside phosphotransferase from Tn5; aph(3')-II (or nptII); confers resistance to neomycin, kanamycin, and G418 (Geneticin®)
   4615..4767    +  CDS            ble (fragment): BLE_KLEPN - Experimental evidence at protein level: Swiss-Prot protein existence level 1. Binding protein with a strong affinity to the bleomycin family of antibiotics. Binds to CL990; an antimitotic-antibiotic compound. From Klebsiella pneumoniae.
   4826..4873    +  polyA_signal   HSV TK poly(A) signal: herpes simplex virus thymidine kinase polyadenylation signal (Cole and Stacy, 1985)
   4964..4980    -  polyA_signal   bGH poly(A) signal (fragment): bovine growth hormone polyadenylation signal
   5202..5790    +  rep_origin     ori: high-copy-number ColE1/pMB1/pBR322/pUC origin of replication
>Addgene plasmid #186284 | pEGFP.N3-SLC35A2-GFP | addgene full sequence | sequence record 365739 | Addgene NGS Result
TGTGGATAACCGTATTACCGCCATGCATTAGTTATTAATAGTAATCAATTACGGGGTCATTAGTTCATAG
CCCATATATGGAGTTCCGCGTTACATAACTTACGGTAAATGGCCCGCCTGGCTGACCGCCCAACGACCCC
CGCCCATTGACGTCAATAATGACGTATGTTCCCATAGTAACGCCAATAGGGACTTTCCATTGACGTCAAT
GGGTGGAGTATTTACGGTAAACTGCCCACTTGGCAGTACATCAAGTGTATCATATGCCAAGTACGCCCCC
TATTGACGTCAATGACGGTAAATGGCCCGCCTGGCATTATGCCCAGTACATGACCTTATGGGACTTTCCT
ACTTGGCAGTACATCTACGTATTAGTCATCGCTATTACCATGGTGATGCGGTTTTGGCAGTACATCAATG
GGCGTGGATAGCGGTTTGACTCACGGGGATTTCCAAGTCTCCACCCCATTGACGTCAATGGGAGTTTGTT
TTGGCACCAAAATCAACGGGACTTTCCAAAATGTCGTAACAACTCCGCCCCATTGACGCAAATGGGCGGT
AGGCGTGTACGGTGGGAGGTCTATATAAGCAGAGCTGGTTTAGTGAACCGTCAGATCCGCTAGCGCTACC
GGACTCAGATCTCGAGCTCAAGCTTATGGCAGCGGTTGGGGCTGGTGGTTCTACCGCTGCTCCTGGGCCA
GGAGCGGTTTCCGCGGGTGCATTGGAGCCGGGAACAGCTAGTGCGGCTCACAGGCGCCTGAAGTACATAT
CCCTAGCTGTGCTGGTGGTCCAGAATGCCTCCCTCATCCTCAGCATCCGCTACGCCCGCACGTTGCCAGG
GGACCGCTTCTTTGCCACCACTGCTGTGGTCATGGCGGAAGTGCTCAAAGGCCTCACATGCCTGCTGCTG
CTCTTCGCACAGAAGAGGGGTAACGTGAAGCACCTGGTTCTCTTCCTCCATGAGGCTGTCCTGGTGCAGT
ATGTGGACACGCTCAAGCTCGCAGTGCCCTCTCTCATCTACACCTTGCAGAATAACCTCCAGTATGTTGC
CATCTCTAACCTACCAGCTGCCACTTTCCAGGTGACATACCAGCTGAAGATCCTGACCACAGCGCTGTTC
TCCGTGCTCATGCTGAATCGCAGTCTTTCCCGGCTGCAGTGGGCCTCCCTGCTGCTCCTCTTCACTGGCG
TCGCCATTGTCCAGGCACAGCAAGCCGGTGGGGGAGGCCCAAGGCCACTGGATCAGAACCCTGGAGCAGG
CCTGGCAGCTGTCGTGGCCTCCTGTCTCTCCTCCGGCTTCGCAGGAGTCTACTTTGAGAAGATCCTCAAA
GGCAGCTCAGGCTCTGTGTGGCTGCGCAACCTGCAACTGGGCCTCTTCGGCACAGCACTGGGCCTGGTGG
GGCTTTGGTGGGCTGAGGGTACCGCCGTTGCCACCCGTGGTTTCTTTTTTGGGTACACACCCGCTGTCTG
GGGCGTGGTGCTCAACCAGGCCTTCGGCGGGCTACTGGTGGCTGTGGTTGTCAAGTACGCTGACAATATC
CTCAAGGGCTTTGCCACCTCCCTGTCCATTGTGCTGTCCACTGTTGCCTCCATTCGCCTCTTTGGCTTCC
ACGTGGACCCATTATTTGCCCTTGGCGCTGGACTCGTCATTGGTGCTGTCTACCTCTACAGCCTTCCCCG
AGGTGCAGCTAAAGCCATAGCCTCTGCCTCTGCCTCTGCCTCCGGGCCTTGCGTTCACCAGCAGCCTCCC
GGGCAGCCACCACCACCGCAGCTGTCTTCCCACCGTGGAGATCTCATCACGGAGCCCTTTCTGCCAAAGT
CAGTGCTGGTGAAGGGATCCATCGCCACCATGGTGAGCAAGGGCGAGGAGCTGTTCACCGGGGTGGTGCC
CATCCTGGTCGAGCTGGACGGCGACGTAAACGGCCACAAGTTCAGCGTGTCCGGCGAGGGCGAGGGCGAT
GCCACCTACGGCAAGCTGACCCTGAAGTTCATCTGCACCACCGGCAAGCTGCCCGTGCCCTGGCCCACCC
TCGTGACCACCCTGACCTACGGCGTGCAGTGCTTCAGCCGCTACCCCGACCACATGAAGCAGCACGACTT
CTTCAAGTCCGCCATGCCCGAAGGCTACGTCCAGGAGCGCACCATCTTCTTCAAGGACGACGGCAACTAC
AAGACCCGCGCCGAGGTGAAGTTCGAGGGCGACACCCTGGTGAACCGCATCGAGCTGAAGGGCATCGACT
TCAAGGAGGACGGCAACATCCTGGGGCACAAGCTGGAGTACAACTACAACAGCCACAACGTCTATATCAT
GGCCGACAAGCAGAAGAACGGCATCAAGGTGAACTTCAAGATCCGCCACAACATCGAGGACGGCAGCGTG
CAGCTCGCCGACCACTACCAGCAGAACACCCCCATCGGCGACGGCCCCGTGCTGCTGCCCGACAACCACT
ACCTGAGCACCCAGTCCGCCCTGAGCAAAGACCCCAACGAGAAGCGCGATCACATGGTCCTGCTGGAGTT
CGTGACCGCCGCCGGGATCACTCTCGGCATGGACGAGCTGTACAAGTAAAGCGGCCGCGACTCTAGATCA
TAATCAGCCATACCACATTTGTAGAGGTTTTACTTGCTTTAAAAAACCTCCCACACCTCCCCCTGAACCT
GAAACATAAAATGAATGCAATTGTTGTTGTTAACTTGTTTATTGCAGCTTATAATGGTTACAAATAAAGC
AATAGCATCACAAATTTCACAAATAAAGCATTTTTTTCACTGCATTCTAGTTGTGGTTTGTCCAAACTCA
TCAATGTATCTTAAGGCGTAAATTGTAAGCGTTAATATTTTGTTAAAATTCGCGTTAAATTTTTGTTAAA
TCAGCTCATTTTTTAACCAATAGGCCGAAATCGGCAAAATCCCTTATAAATCAAAAGAATAGACCGAGAT
AGGGT
[37 nt withheld, positions 2946-2982]
AAAGAACGTGGACTCCAACGTCAAAGG
[49 nt withheld, positions 3010-3058]
T
[91 nt withheld, positions 3060-3150]
G
[124 nt withheld, positions 3152-3275]
CAGGTGGCACTTTTCGGGGAAATGTGCGCGGAACCCCTATTTGTTTATTTTTCTAAATACATTCAAATAT
GTATCCGCTCATGAGACAATAACCCTGATAAATGCTTCAATAATATTGAAAAAGGAAGAGTCCTGAGGCG
GAAAGAACCAGCTGTGGAATGTGTGTCAGTTAGGGTGTGGAAAGTCCCCAGGCTCCCCAGCAGGCAGAAG
TATGCAAAGCATGCATCTCAATTAGTCAGCAACCAGGTGTGGAAAGTCCCCAGGCTCCCCAGCAGGCAGA
AGTATGCAAAGCATGCATCTCAATTAGTCAGCAACCATAGTCCCGCCCCTAACTCCGCCCATCCCGCCCC
TAACTCCGCCCAGTTCCGCCCATTCTCCGCCCCATGGCTGACTAATTTTTTTTATTTATGCAGAGGCCGA
GGCCGCCTCGGCCTCTGAGCTATTCCAGAAGTAGTGAGGAGGCTTTTTTGGAGGCCTAGGCTTTTGCAAA
GATCGATCAAGAGACAGGATGAGGATCGTTTCGCATGATTGAACAAGATGGATTGCACGCAGGTTCTCCG
GCCGCTTGGGTGGAGAGGCTATTCGGCTATGACTGGGCACAACAGACAATCGGCTGCTCTGATGCCGCCG
TGTTCCGGCTGTCAGCGCAGGGGCGCCCGGTTCTTTTTGTCAAGACCGACCTGTCCGGTGCCCTGAATGA
ACTGCAAGACGAGGCAGCGCGGCTATCGTGGCTGGCCACGACGGGCGTTCCTTGCGCAGCTGTGCTCGAC
GTTGTCACTGAAGCGGGAAGGGACTGGCTGCTATTGGGCGAAGTGCCGGGGCAGGATCTCCTGTCATCTC
ACCTTGCTCCTGCCGAGAAAGTATCCATCATGGCTGATGCAATGCGGCGGCTGCATACGCTTGATCCGGC
TACCTGCCCATTCGACCACCAAGCGAAACATCGCATCGAGCGAGCACGTACTCGGATGGAAGCCGGTCTT
GTCGATCAGGATGATCTGGACGAAGAGCATCAGGGGCTCGCGCCAGCCGAACTGTTCGCCAGGCTCAAGG
CGAGCATGCCCGACGGCGAGGATCTCGTCGTGACCCATGGCGATGCCTGCTTGCCGAATATCATGGTGGA
AAATGGCCGCTTTTCTGGATTCATCGACTGTGGCCGGCTGGGTGTGGCGGACCGCTATCAGGACATAGCG
TTGGCTACCCGTGATATTGCTGAAGAGCTTGGCGGCGAATGGGCTGACCGCTTCCTCGTGCTTTACGGTA
TCGCCGCTCCCGATTCGCAGCGCATCGCCTTCTATCGCCTTCTTGACGAGTTCTTCTGAGCGGGACTCTG
GGGTTCGAAATGACCGACCAAGCGACGCCCAACCTGCCATCACGAGATTTCGATTCCACCGCCGCCTTCT
ATGAAAGGTTGGGCTTCGGAATCGTTTTCCGGGACGCCGGCTGGATGATCCTCCAGCGCGGGGATCTCAT
GCTGGAGTTCTTCGCCCACCCTAGGGGGAGGCTAACTGAAACACGGAAGGAGACAATACCGGAAGGAACC
CGCGCTATGACGGCAATAAAAAGACAGAATAAAACGCACGGTGTTGGGTCGTTTGTTCATAAACGCGGGG
TTCGGTCCCAGGGCTGGCACTCTGTCGATACCCCACCGAGACCCCATTGGGGCCAATACGCCCGCGTTTC
TTCCTTTTCCCCACCCCACCCCCCAAGTTCGGGTGAAGGCCCAGGGCTCGCAGCCAACGTCGGGGCGGCA
GGCCCTGCCATAGCCTCAGGTTACTCATATATACTTTAGATTGATTTAAAACTTCATTTTTAATTTAAAA
GGATCTAGGTGAAGATCCTTTTTGATAATCTCATGACCAAAATCCCTTAACGTGAGTTTTCGTTCCACTG
AGCGTCAGACCCCGTAGAAAAGATCAAAGGATCTTCTTGAGATCCTTTTTTTCTGCGCGTAATCTGCTGC
TTGCAAACAAAAAAACCACCGCTACCAGCGGTGGTTTGTTTGCCGGATCAAGAGCTACCAACTCTTTTTC
CGAAGGTAACTGGCTTCAGCAGAGCGCAGATACCAAATACTGTTCTTCTAGTGTAGCCGTAGTTAGGCCA
CCACTTCAAGAACTCTGTAGCACCGCCTACATACCTCGCTCTGCTAATCCTGTTACCAGTGGCTGCTGCC
AGTGGCGATAAGTCGTGTCTTACCGGGTTGGACTCAAGACGATAGTTACCGGATAAGGCGCAGCGGTCGG
GCTGAACGGGGGGTTCGTGCACACAGCCCAGCTTGGAGCGAACGACCTACACCGAACTGAGATACCTACA
GCGTGAGCTATGAGAAAGCGCCACGCTTCCCGAAGGGAGAAAGGCGGACAGGTATCCGGTAAGCGGCAGG
GTCGGAACAGGAGAGCGCACGAGGGAGCTTCCAGGGGGAAACGCCTGGTATCTTTATAGTCCTGTCGGGT
TTCGCCACCTCTGACTTGAGCGTCGATTTTTGTGATGCTCGTCAGGGGGGCGGAGCCTATGGAAAAACGC
CAGCAACGCGGCCTTTTTACGGTTCCTGGCCTTTTGCTGGCCTTTTGCTCACATGTTCTTTCCTGCGTTA
TCCCCTGATTC
